>Addgene plasmid #48301 | Gal1/10 His6 TEV Trp S. cerevisiae expression vector (12TRP-B) | depositor full sequence | sequence record 73684 | Gal1/10 His6 TEV Trp S. cerevisiae expression vector (12TRP-B) sequence 6663 bps
CGGGGAAATGTGCGCGGAACCCCTATTTGTTTATTTTTCTAAATACATTCAAATATGTATCCGCTCATGA
GACAATAACCCTGATAAATGCTTCAATAAAATTGAAAAAGGAAGAGTATGAGTATTCAACATTTCCGTGT
CGCCCTTATTCCCTTTTTTGCGGCATTTTGCCTTCCTGTTTTTGCTCACCCAGAAACGCTGGTGAAAGTA
AAAGATGCTGAAGATCAGTTGGGTGCACGAGTGGGTTACATCGAACTGGATCTCAACAGCGGTAAGATCC
TTGAGAGTTTTCGCCCCGAAGAACGTTTTCCAATGATGAGCACTTTTAAAGTTCTGCTATGTGGCGCGGT
ATTATCCCGTATTGACGCCGGGCAAGAGCAACTCGGTCGCCGCATACACTATTCTCAGAATGACTTGGTT
GAGTACTCACCAGTCACAGAAAAGCATCTTACGGATGGCATGACAGTAAGAGAATTATGCAGTGCTGCCA
TAACCATGAGTGATAACACTGCGGCCAACTTACTTCTGACAACGATCGGAGGACCGAAGGAGCTAACCGC
TTTTTTGCACAACATGGGGGATCATGTAACTCGCCTTGATCGTTGGGAACCGGAGCTGAATGAAGCCATA
CCAAACGACGAGCGTGACACCACGATGCCTGTAGCAATGGCAACAACGTTGCGCAAACTATTAACTGGCG
AACTACTTACTCTAGCTTCCCGGCAACAATTAATAGACTGGATGGAGGCGGATAAAGTTGCAGGACCACT
TCTGCGCTCGGCCCTTCCGGCTGGCTGGTTTATTGCTGATAAATCTGGAGCCGGTGAGCGTGGGTCTCGC
GGTATCATTGCAGCACTGGGGCCAGATGGTAAGCCCTCCCGTATCGTAGTTATCTACACGACGGGGAGTC
AGGCAACTATGGATGAACGAAATAGACAGATCGCTGAGATAGGTGCCTCACTGATTAAGCATTGGTAACT
GTCAGACCAAGTTTACTCATATATACTTTAGATTGATTTAAAACTTCATTTTTAATTTAAAAGGATCTAG
GTGAAGATCCTTTTTGATAATCTCATGACCAAAATCCCTTAACGTGAGTTTTCGTTCCACTGAGCGTCAG
ACCCCGTAGAAAAGATCAAAGGATCTTCTTGAGATCCTTTTTTTCTGCGCGTAATCTGCTGCTTGCAAAC
AAAAAAACCACCGCTACCAGCGGTGGTTTGTTTGCCGGATCAAGAGCTACCAACTCTTTTTCCGAAGGTA
ACTGGCTTCAGCAGAGCGCAGATACCAAATACTGTCCTTCTAGTGTAGCCGTAGTTAGGCCACCACTTCA
AGAACTCTGTAGCACCGCCTACATACCTCGCTCTGCTAATCCTGTTACCAGTGGCTGCTGCCAGTGGCGA
TAAGTCGTGTCTTACCGGGTTGGACTCAAGACGATAGTTACCGGATAAGGCGCAGCGGTCGGGCTGAACG
GGGGGTTCGTGCACACAGCCCAGCTTGGAGCGAACGACCTACACCGAACTGAGATACCTACAGCGTGAGC
TATGAGAAAGCGCCACGCTTCCCGAAGGGAGAAAGGCGGACAGGTATCCGGTAAGCGGCAGGGTCGGAAC
AGGAGAGCGCACGAGGGAGCTTCCAGGGGGAAACGCCTGGTATCTTTATAGTCCTGTCGGGTTTCGCCAC
CTCTGACTTGAGCGTCGATTTTTGTGATGCTCGTCAGGGGGGCGGAGCCTATGGAAAAACGCCAGCAACG
CGGCCTTTTTACGGTTCCTGGCCTTTTGCTGGCCTTTTGCTCACATGTTCTTTCCTGCGTTATCCCCTGA
TTCTGTGGATAACCGTATTACCGCCTTTGAGTGAGCTGATACCGCTCGCCGCAGCCGAACGACCGAGCGC
AGCGAGTCAGTGAGCGAGGAAGCGGAAGAGCGCCCAATACGCAAACCGCCTCTCCCCGCGCGTTGGCCGA
TTCATTAATGCAGCTGGCACGACAGGTTTCCCGACTGGAAAGCGGGCAGTGAGCGCAACGCAATTAATGT
GAGTTACCTCACTCATTAGGCACCCCAGGCTTTACACTTTATGCTTCCGGCTCCTATGTTGTGTGGAATT
GTGAGCGGATAACAATTTCACACAGGAAACAGCTATGACCATGATTACGCCAAGCGCGCAATTAACCCTC
ACTAAAGGGAACAAAAGCTGGAGCTCCACCGCGGTGGCGGCCGCTCTAGAACTAGTGGATCTTTTGAAAG
ATGATACTCTTTATTGCAGCCAGTTATATAAGATCTTTTGAAAGATGATACTCTTTATTGCATGCCAGTT
ATATAAGATCCCCCGGGCTGCAGGAATTCGATATCAAGCTTATCGATACCGTCGACCAATTCGACAGGTT
ATCAGCAACAACACAGTCATATCCATTCTCAATTAGCTCTACCACAGTGTGTGAACCAATGTATCCAGCA
CCACCTGTAACCAAAACAATTTTAGAAGTACTTTCACTTTGTAACTGAGCTGTCATTTATATTGAATTTT
CAAAAATTCTTACTTTTTTTTTGGATGGACGCAAAGAAGTTTAATAATCATATTACATGGCATTACCACC
ATATACATATCCATATACATATCCATATCTAATCTTACTTATATGTTGTGGAAATGTAAAGAGCCCCATT
ATCTTAGCCTAAAAAAACCTTCTCTTTGGAACTTTCAGTAATACGCTTAACTGCTCATTGCTATATTGAA
GTACGGATTAGAAGCCGCCGAGCGGGTGACAGCCCTCCGAAGGAAGACTCTCCTCCGTGCGTCCTCGTCT
TCACCGGTCGCGTTCCTGAAACGCAGATGTGCCTCGCGCCGCACTGCTCCGAACAATAAAGATTCTACAA
TACTAGCTTTTATGGTTATGAAGAGGAAAAATTGGCAGTAACCTGGCCCCACAAACCTTCAAATGAACGA
ATCAAATTAACAACCATAGGATGATAATGCGATTAGTTTTTTAGCCTTATTTCTGGGGTAATTAATCAGC
GAAGCGATGATTTTTGATCTATTAACAGATATATAAATGCAAAAACTGCATAACCACTTTAACTAATACT
TTCAACATTTTCGGTTTGTATTACTTCTTATTCAAATGTAATAAAAGTATCAACAAAAAATTGTTAATAT
ACCTCTATACTTTAACGTCAAGGAGAAAAAACCCCGGATCCGTAACCATGTCAACTGGTTCTTCTCACCA
TCACCATCACCATGGTTCTTCTGAAAACCTGTACTTCCAATCCAATATTGGAAGTGGATAACTCTCGAGG
ATCGTAATGACTAGATTATATAATCAGAAATAGCCTTTGGTGATCACTTCCATTTTAGTCAGCATAATAG
AAAGTTTAATTACGCGCTTTTTTACATTCCGACAAAGATCTGCCCGAGAAAATTCTTCGAGAAGACAACA
ACAACAAAAAAAATAAAGCCTGGGCGAAAAACATCGTGCGTTTACATAATATCTTGAAAAGCAAACAGAT
ATATAAACCGCTATTGAAATTACCTTTTTAAGTATTCGCCTAGAAGCCTTGTTTCAAGTAGCATCAACAA
CAGGTGTTAGGTTAAACTGCTTTGACTTTTTGTTCTTTAACGAATATCATTAAAAAAAAAGGACATCTAT
AAAGAACGCGTAATTCCTGCAGC
[90 nt withheld, positions 3664-3753]
A
[49 nt withheld, positions 3755-3803]
CCTTTGACGTTGGAGTCCACGTTCTTT
[37 nt withheld, positions 3831-3867]
ACCCTATCTCGGTCTATTCTTTTGATTTATAAGGGATTTTGCCGATTTCGGCCTATTGGTTAAAAAATGA
GCTGATTTAACAAAAATTTAACGCGAATTTTAACAAATTATTAACGTTTACAATTTCCTGATGCGGTATT
TTCTCCTTACGCATCTGTGCGGTATTTCACACCGCATAGATCGGCAAGTGCACAAACAATACTTAAATAA
ATACTACTCAGTAATAACCTATTTCTTAGCATTTTTGACGAAATTTGCTATTTTGTTAGAGTCTTTTACA
CCATTTGTCTCCACACCTCCGCTTACATCAACACCAATAACGCCATTTAATCTAAGCGCATCACCAACAT
TTTCTGGCGTCAGTCCACCAGCTAACATAAAATGTAAGCTTTCGGGGCTCTCTTGCCTTCCAACCCAGTC
AGAAATCGAGTTCCAATCCAAAAGTTCACCTGTCCCACCTGCTTCTGAATCAAACAAGGGAATAAACGAA
TGAGGTTTCTGTGAAGCTGCACTGAGTAGTATGTTGCAGTCTTTTGGAAATACGAGTCTTTTAATAACTG
GCAAACCGAGGAACTCTTGGTATTCTTGCCACGACTCATCTCCATGCAGTTGGACGATATCAATGCCGTA
ATCATTGACCAGAGCCAAAACATCCTCCTTAGGTTGATTACGAAACACGCCAACCAAGTATTTCGGAGTG
CCTGAACTATTTTTATATGCTTTTACAAGACTTGAAATTTTCCTTGCAATAACCGGGTCAATTGTTCTCT
TTCTATTGGGCACACATATAATACCCAGCAAGTCAGCATCGGAATCTAGAGCACATTCTGCGGCCTCTGT
GCTCTGCAAGCCGCAAACTTTCACCAATGGACCAGAACTACCTGTGAAATTAATAACAGACATACTCCAA
GCTGCCTTTGTGTGCTTAATCACGTATACTCACGTGCTCAATAGTCACCAATGCCCTCCCTCTTGGCCCT
CTCCTTTTCTTTTTTCGACCGAATTAATTCTTAATCGGCAAAAAAAGAAAAGCTCCGGATCAAGATTGTA
CGTAAGGTGACAAGCTATTTTTCAATAAAGAATATCTTCCACTACTGCACATCTGGCGTCATAACTGCAA
AGTACACATATATTACGATGCTGTCTATTAAATGCTTCCTATATTATATATATAGTAATGTCGTTTATGG
TGCACTCTCAGTACAATCTGCTCTGATGCCGCATAGTTAAGCCAGCCCCGACACCCGCCAACACCCGCTG
ACGCGCCCTGACGGGCTTGTCTGCTCCCGGCATCCGCTTACAGACAAGCTGTGACCGTCTCCGGGAGCTG
CATGTGTCAGAGGTTTTCACCGTCATCACCGAAACGCGCGAGACGAAAGGGCCTCGTGATACGCCTATTT
TTATAGGTTAATGTCATGATAATAATGGTTTCTTAGTATGATCCAATATCAAAGGAAATGATAGCATTGA
AGGATGAGACTAATCCAATTGAGGAGTGGCAGCATATAGAACAGCTAAAGGGTAGTGCTGAAGGAAGCAT
ACGATACCCCGCATGGAATGGGATAATATCACAGGAGGTACTAGACTACCTTTCATCCTACATAAATAGA
CGCATATAAGTACGCATTTAAGCATAAACACGCACTATGCCGTTCTTCTCATGTATATATATATACAGGC
AACACGCAGATATAGGTGCGACGTGAACAGTGAGCTGTATGTGCGCAGCTCGCGTTGCATTTTCGGAAGC
GCTCGTTTTCGGAAACGCTTTGAAGTTCCTATTCCGAAGTTCCTATTCTCTAGAAAGTATAGGAACTTCA
GAGCGCTTTTGAAAACCAAAAGCGCTCTGAAGACGCACTTTCAAAAAACCAAAAACGCACCGGACTGTAA
CGAGCTACTAAAATAATGCGAATACCGCTTCCACAAACATTGCTCAAAAGTATCTCTTTGCTATATATCT
CTGTGCTATATCCCTATATAACCTACCCATCCACCTTTCGCTCCTTGAACTTGCATCTAAACTCGACCTC
TACATTTTTTATGTTTATCTCTAGTATTACTCTTTAGACAAAAAAATTGTAGTAAGAACTATTCATAGAG
TGAATCGAAAACAATACGAAAATGTAAACATTTCCTATACGTAGTATATAGAGACAAAATAGAAGAAACC
GTTCATAATTTTCTGACCAATGAAGAATCATCAACGCTATCACTTTCTGTTCACAAAGTATGCGCAATCC
ACATCGGTATAGAATATAATCGGGGATGCCTTTATCTTGAAAAAATGCACCCGCAGCTTCGCTAGTAATC
AGTAAACGCGGGAAGTGGAGTCAGGCTTTTTTTATGGAAGAGAAAATAGACACCAAAGTAGCCTTCTTCT
AACCTTAACGGACCTACAGTGCAAAAAGTTATCAAGAGACTGCATTATAGAGCGCACAAAGGAGAAAAAA
AGTAATCTAAGATGCTTTGTTAGAAAAATAGCGCTCTCGGGATGCATTTTTGTAGAACAAAAAAGAAGTA
TAGATTCTTTGTTGGTAAAATAGCGCTCTCGCGTTGCATTTCTGTTCTGTAAAAATGCAGCTCAGATTCT
TTGTTTGAAAAATTAGCGCTCTCGCGTTGCATTTTTGTTTTACAAAAATGAAGCACAGATTCTTCGTTGG
TAAAATAGCGCTTTCGCGTTGCATTTCTGTTCTGTAAAAATGCAGCTCAGATTCTTTGTTTGAAAAATTA
GCGCTCTCGCGTTGCATTTTTGTTCTACAAAATGAAGCACAGATGCTTCGTTCAGGTGGCACTTTT
Features (pLannotate 1.2.2; 21 found; start..end, strand, type, name):
     13..117     +  promoter       AmpR promoter: bla
    118..978     +  CDS            AmpR: β-lactamase; bla; confers resistance to ampicillin, carbenicillin, and related antibiotics
   1149..1737    +  rep_origin     ori: high-copy-number ColE1/pMB1/pBR322/pUC origin of replication
   1920..2012    +  CDS            lacI (fragment): lac repressor; lacI; The lac repressor binds to the lac operator to inhibit transcription in E. coli. This inhibition can be relieved by adding lactose or isopropyl-β-D-thiogalactopyranoside (IPTG).
   2025..2046    +  protein_bind   CAP binding site: CAP binding activates transcription in the presence of cAMP. E. coli catabolite activator protein
   2061..2091    +  promoter       lac promoter: promoter for the E. coli lac operon
   2099..2115    +  protein_bind   lac operator: The lac repressor binds to the lac operator to inhibit transcription in E. coli. This inhibition can be relieved by adding lactose or isopropyl-β-D-thiogalactopyranoside (IPTG). lac repressor encoded by lacI
   2160..2178    +  promoter       T3 promoter: promoter for bacteriophage T3 RNA polymerase
   2191..2231    +  misc_feature   MCS (fragment): pBluescript multiple cloning site
   2317..2367    +  misc_feature   MCS (fragment): pBluescript multiple cloning site
   2351..2476    -  CDS            UGE2 (fragment): UGE2_ARATH - Experimental evidence at protein level: Swiss-Prot protein existence level 1. Catalyzes the interconversion between UDP-glucose and UDP- galactose. Cooperates with UGE3 in pollen development and with UGE4 in cell wall carbohydrate biosynthesis and growth. From Arabidopsis thaliana (Mouse-ear cress).
   2518..3182    +  promoter       GAL1,10 promoter: GAL1 and GAL10 genes of S. cerevisiae; divergent inducible promoter, regulated by Gal4
   3216..3233    +  CDS            6xHis: 6xHis affinity tag
   3243..3259    +  CDS            TEV site (fragment): tobacco etch virus (TEV) protease recognition and cleavage site
   3664..3993    +  rep_origin     f1 ori (fragment) (sequence partly withheld): f1 bacteriophage origin of replication; arrow indicates direction of (+) strand synthesis
   3994..4045    -  misc_feature   bom (fragment): basis of mobility region from pBR322
   4096..4770    -  CDS            TRP1: phosphoribosylanthranilate isomerase, required for tryptophan biosynthesis; S. cerevisiae TRP1; yeast auxotrophic marker
   4771..4918    -  promoter       TRP1 promoter: S. cerevisiae TRP1
   5053..5102    -  misc_feature   bom (fragment): basis of mobility region from pBR322
   5204..5239    -  CDS            rop (fragment): Rop protein, which maintains plasmids at low copy number; rop
   5307..6649    +  rep_origin     2μ ori: yeast 2μ plasmid origin of replication
