[The description below was written by a language model from this plasmid's Addgene catalogue record and pLannotate feature annotations shown in this document.]
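Description:
Gal1/10 His6 TEV Trp (12TRP-B) is an empty E. coli–yeast shuttle backbone built on pRS424 for galactose-inducible protein expression in Saccharomyces cerevisiae. In bacteria it is propagated as a high-copy plasmid through a ColE1/pUC-type origin and selected with ampicillin via the bla gene. In yeast it replicates episomally from the 2μ origin and is maintained through the TRP1 marker with its own promoter, which complements tryptophan auxotrophy. Remnants of the pBluescript-derived parent are also annotated, including lac promoter/operator elements, a T3 promoter, fragments of the multiple cloning site and a partial f1 origin. Small lacI, bom, rop and UGE2 fragment calls appear to be backbone or GAL-region remnants rather than functional parts.

The expression cassette consists of the divergent GAL1,10 promoter, regulated by Gal4, followed by a 6xHis tag and a TEV protease recognition site. No insert is present. The vector is adapted for ligation-independent cloning: it is linearized at a site downstream of the tag, and a PCR product carrying the shared LIC overhangs is annealed in frame. This yields an N-terminal His6 fusion that can be affinity purified and then freed of the tag with TEV protease. No transcription terminator is annotated in the feature table.

Because the same primer tags work across the depositor's vector series, one amplicon can be placed into many vectors. The Trp version belongs to a set with Ade and Ura counterparts that can coexist in one yeast cell, and the depositor reports co-expressing three proteins this way. The depositor sequence is described as theoretical, with minor discrepancies that do not affect function. Its length (6,663 nt) differs slightly from the listed backbone size (6,618 bp).
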