Addgene plasmid #48301: Gal1/10 His6 TEV Trp S. cerevisiae expression vector (12TRP-B)
Purpose: (Empty Backbone)
Depositing lab: Scott Gradia. Depositing organization: University of California, Berkeley.
Backbone
  Vector backbone: pRS424
  Backbone size (bp): 6618
  Vector type: NA
  Tag / fusion protein: His6 (N terminal on backbone)
Growth in bacteria
  Bacterial resistance: Ampicillin, 100 μg/mL
  Growth temperature: 37°C
  Growth strain: XL1 Blue
  Copy number: High Copy
Gene/Insert
  Gene/Insert name: None
Terms and licenses: Academic/Nonprofit Terms; Industry Terms: Not Available to Industry
Depositor comments: Note: The full plasmid sequence displayed here is theoretical and may not be entirely accurate. Addgene's quality control sequencing has identified some discrepancies with the sequence, but they do not impact the plasmid's function. This plasmid is a LIC-adapted S. cerevisiae vector. It uses the same PCR primer tags as with most of our other vectors, so one PCR product can be inserted into many different vectors at once. This vector has a TEV cleavable His6 tag on the N-terminus and can complement Trp auxotrophy. Add the following tags to your PCR primers: LicV1 Forward Tag TACTTCCAATCCAATGCA(ATG) LicV1 Reverse Tag TTATCCACTTCCAATGTTATTA Linearize this plasmid with SspI and gel purify the product, then T4-treat with dGTP. For the PCR product, T4-treat with dCTP. Series 12 vectors are galactose inducible (using the Gal 1/10 promoter). The plasmids are cloned and propagated in E. coli. Plasmids are available to complement the Ade, Trp, or Ura auxotrophies. The Ade, Trp, and Ura plasmids can co-exist in the same yeast cell with no compatibility issues. We have successfully expressed 3 proteins from these 3 plasmids in the same strain (BCY123: Ade-, Trp-, Ura-). For more information, please see our website: http://qb3.berkeley.edu/qb3/macrolab/
How to cite: Gal1/10 His6 TEV Trp S. cerevisiae expression vector (12TRP-B) was a gift from Scott Gradia (Addgene plasmid # 48301 ; http://n2t.net/addgene:48301 ; RRID:Addgene_48301)
