>Addgene plasmid #48301 | Gal1/10 His6 TEV Trp S. cerevisiae expression vector (12TRP-B) | addgene partial sequence | sequence record 71958 | pGEX3
CCGAAACGCGCGAGACGAAAGGGCCTCGTGATACGCCTATTTTTATAGGTTAATGTCATGATAATAATGG
TTTCTTAGTATGATCCAATATCAAAGGAAATGATAGCATTGAAGGATGAGACTAATCCAATTGAGGAGTG
GCAGCATATAGAACAGCTAAAGGGTAGTGCTGAAGGAAGCATACGATACCCCGCATGGAATGGGATAATA
TCACAGGAGGTACTAGACTACCTTTCATCCTACATAAATAGACGCATATAAGTACGCATTTAAGCATAAA
CACGCACTATGCCGTTCTTCTCATGTATATATATATACAGGCAACACGCAGATATAGGTGCGACGTGAAC
AGTGAGCTGTATGTGCGCAGCTCGCGTTGCATTTTCGGAAGCGCTCGTTTTCGGAAACGCTTTGAAGTTC
CTATTCCGAAGTTCCTATTCTCTAGAAAGTATAGGAACTTCAGAGCGCTTTTGAAAACCAAAAGCGCTCT
GAAGACGCACTTTCAAAAAACCAAAAACGCACCGGACTGTAACGAGCTACTAAAATAATGCGAATACCGC
TTCCACAAACATTGCTCAAAAGTATCTCTTTGCTATATATCTCTGTGCTATATCCCTATATAACCTACCC
ATCCACCTTTCGCTCCTTGAACTTGCATCTAAACTCGACCTCTACATTTTTTATGTTTATCTCTAGTATT
ACTCTTTAGACAAAAAAATTGTAGTAAGAACTATTCATAGAGTGAATCGAAAACAATACGAAAATGTAAA
CATTTCCTATACGTAGTATATAGAGACAAAATAGAAGAAACCGTTCATAATTTTCTGACCAATGAAGAAT
CATCAACGCTATCACTTTCTGTTCACAAAGTATGCGCAATCCACATCGGTATAGAATATAATCGGGGATG
CCTTTATCTTGAAAAAATGCACCCGCAGCTTCGCTAGTAATCAGTAAACGCGGGAAGTGGAGTCAGGCTT
TTTTTATGGAAGAGAAAATAGACACCAAAGTAGCCTTCTTCTAACCTTAACGGACCTA
