>Addgene plasmid #48301 | Gal1/10 His6 TEV Trp S. cerevisiae expression vector (12TRP-B) | addgene partial sequence | sequence record 71964 | pRSII-F1 5'-CGGCATCAGAGCAGATTGTAC-3'
AACGACATTACTATATATATAATATAGGAAGCATTTAATAGAACAGCATCGTAATATATGTGTACTTTGC
AGTTATGACGCCAGATGGCAGTAGTGGAAGATATTCTTTATTGAAAAATAGCTTGTCACCTTACGTACAA
TCTTGATCCGGAGCTTTTCTTTTTTTGCCGATTAAGAATTAATTCGGTCGAAAAAAGAAAAGGAGAGGGC
CAAGAGGGAGGGCATTGGTGACTATTGAGCACGTGAGTATACGTGATTAAGCACACAAAGGCAGCTTGGA
GTATGTCTGTTATTAATTTCACAGGTAGTTCTGGTCCATTGGTGAAAGTTTGCGGCTTGCAGAGCACAGA
GGCCGCAGAATGTGCTCTAGATTCCGATGCTGACTTGCTGGGTATTATATGTGTGCCCAATAGAAAGAGA
ACAATTGACCCGGTTATTGCAAGGAAAATTTCAAGTCTTGTAAAAGCATATAAAAATAGTTCAGGCACTC
CGAAATACTTGGTTGGCGTGTTTCGTAATCAACCTAAGGAGGATGTTTTGGCTCTGGTCAATGATTACGG
CATTGATATCGTCCAACTGCATGGAGATGAGTCGTGGCAAGAATACCAAGAGTTCCTCGGTTTGCCAGTT
ATTAAAAGACTCGTATTTCCAAAAGACTGCAACATACTACTCAGTGCAGCTTCACAGAAACCTCATTCGT
TTATTCCCTTGTTTGATTCAGAAGCAGGTGGGACAGGTGAACTTTTGGATTGGAACTCGATTTCTGACTG
GGTTGGAAGGCAAGAGAGCCCCGAAAGCTTACATTTTATGTTAGCTGGTGGACTGACGCCAGAAAATGTT
GGTGATGCGCTTAGATTAAATGGCGTTATTGGTGTTGATGTAAGCGGAGGTGTGGAGACAAATGGTGTAA
AAGACTCTAACAAAATAGCAAATTTCGTCAAAAATGCTAAGAAATAGGTTATTACTGAGTAGTATTTATT
TAAGTATTGTTTGTGCACTTGCCGATCTATGCGGTGTGAAATACCGCACAGATGCGTAAGG
