>Addgene plasmid #48301 | Gal1/10 His6 TEV Trp S. cerevisiae expression vector (12TRP-B) | addgene partial sequence | sequence record 71966 | M13_pUC_rev
TGACCATGATTACGCCAAGCGCGCAATTAACCCTCACTAAAGGGAACAAAAGCTGGAGCTCCACCGCGGT
GGCGGCCGCTCTAGAACTAGTGGATCTTTTGAAAGATGATACTCTTTATTGCAGCCAGTTATATAAGATC
TTTTGAAAGATGATACTCTTTATTGCATGCCAGTTATATAAGATCCCCCGGGCTGCAGGAATTCGATATC
AAGCTTATCGATACCGTCGACCAATTCGACAGGTTATCAGCAACAACACAGTCATATCCATTCTCAATTA
GCTCTACCACAGTGTGTGAACCAATGTATCCAGCACCACCTGTAACCAAAACAATTTTAGAAGTACTTTC
ACTTTGTAACTGAGCTGTCATTTATATTGAATTTTCAAAAATTCTTACTTTTTTTTTGGATGGACGCAAA
GAAGTTTAATAATCATATTACATGGCATTACCACCATATACATATCCATATACATATCCATATCTAATCT
TACTTATATGTTGTGGAAATGTAAAGAGCCCCATTATCTTAGCCTAAAAAAACCTTCTCTTTGGAACTTT
CAGTAATACGCTTAACTGCTCATTGCTATATTGAAGTACGGATTAGAAGCCGCCGAGCGGGTGACAGCCC
TCCGAAGGAAGACTCTCCTCCGTGCGTCCTCGTCTTCACCGGTCGCGTTCCTGAAACGCAGATGTGCCTC
GCGCCGCACTGCTCCGAACAATAAAGATTCTACAATACTAGCTTTTATGGTTATGAAGAGGAAAAATTGG
CAGTAACCTGGCCCCACAAACCTTCAAATGAACGAATCAAATTAACAACCATAGGATGATAATGCGATTA
GTTTTTTAGCCTTATTTCTGGGGTAATTAATCAGCGAAGCGATGATTTTTGATCTATTAACAGATATATA
AATGCAAAAACTGCATAACCACTTTAACTAATACTTTCAACATTTTCGGTTTGTATTACTTCTTATTCAA
ATGTAATAAAAGTATCAACAAAAAATTGTTAATATACCTCTATACTTTAACGTCAAGGAGAAAAAACCCC
GGATCCGTAACCATGTCAACTGGTTCTTCTCACCATCACCATCACCATGGTTCTTC
