>Addgene plasmid #48301 | Gal1/10 His6 TEV Trp S. cerevisiae expression vector (12TRP-B) | addgene partial sequence | sequence record 71970 | Gal1ProF2 5'-CGAAGCGATGATTTTTGATC-3'
TATAAATGCAAAAACTGCATAACCACTTTAACTAATACTTTCAACATTTTCGGTTTGTATTACTTCTTAT
TCAAATGTAATAAAAGTATCAACAAAAAATTGTTAATATACCTCTATACTTTAACGTCAAGGAGAAAAAA
CCCCGGATCCGTAACCATGTCAACTGGTTCTTCTCACCATCACCATCACCATGGTTCTTCTGAAAACCTG
TACTTCCAATCCAATATTGGAAGTGGATAACTCTCGAGGATCGTAATGACTAGATTATATAATCAGAAAT
AGCCTTTGGTGATCACTTCCATTTTAGTCAGCATAATAGAAAGTTTAATTACGCGCTTTTTTACATTCCG
ACAAAGATCTGCCCGAGAAAATTCTTCGAGAAGACAACAACAACAAAAAAAATAAAGCCTGGGCGAAAAA
CATCGTGCGTTTACATAATATCTTGAAAAGCAAACAGATATATAAACCGCTATTGAAATTACCTTTTTAA
GTATTCGCCTAGAAGCCTTGTTTCAAGTAGCATCAACAACAGGTGTTAGGTTAAACTGCTTTGACTTTTT
GTTCTTTAACGAATATCATTAAAAAAAAAGGACATCTATAAAGAACGCGTAATTCCTGCAGC
[90 nt withheld, positions 623-712]
A
[49 nt withheld, positions 714-762]
CCTTTGACGTTGGAGTCCACGTTCTTT
[37 nt withheld, positions 790-826]
ACCCTATCTCGGTCTATTCTTTTGATTTATAAGGGATTTTGCCGATTTCGGCCTATTGGTTAAAAAATGA
GCTGATTTAACAAAAATTTAACGCGAATTTTAACAAATTATTAACGTTTACAATTTCCTGATGCGGTATT
TTCTCCTTACGCATCTGTGCGGTATTTCACACCGCATAGATCGGCAAGTGCACAAACAATACTTAAATAA
ATACTACTCAGTAATAACCTATTTCTTAGCATTTTTGACGAAATTTGCTATTTTGTTAGA
